Addgene plasmid #184086: pT22UbhaEng2bE4PCh(#272)
Purpose: cyclofen-inducible fish Eng2b (wt) activation in zebrafish permanent transgenic
Depositing lab: Sophie Vriz. Depositing organization: College de France. Publication: Control of brain patterning by Engrailed paracrine transfer: a new function of the Pbx interaction domain. Rampon C, Gauron C, Lin T, Meda F, Dupont E, Cosson A, Ipendey E, Frerot A, Aujard I, Le Saux T, Bensimon D, Jullien L, Volovitch M, Vriz S, Joliot A. Development. 2015 May 15;142(10):1840-9. doi: 10.1242/dev.114181. Epub 2015 Apr 29. PubMed 25926358.
Backbone
  Vector backbone: pT22i (pT2AL200R150G derivative)
  Backbone manufacturer: modified by M Volovitch from pT2AL200R150 of A Urasaki; Urasaki et al 2006, Genetics 174:639)
  Backbone size w/o insert (bp): 8031
  Vector type: Zebrafish transgenesis (blue eyes)
Growth in bacteria
  Bacterial resistance: Ampicillin, 100 μg/mL
  Growth temperature: 37°C
  Growth strain: DH5alpha
  Copy number: High Copy
Gene/Insert
  Gene/Insert name: 3HA-ZfEng2b-ERT2-P2A-mCherry
  Species: Influenza A virus (HA), D. rerio (ZfEng2b), H. sapiens (ERT2), PTV-1 (P2A), Discosoma sp. (mCherry)
  Insert size (bp): 2661
  Mutation: ERT2: G400V, M543A, L544A, deleted 1-281;
  Promoter: Zf-Ubi
  Tag / fusion protein: 3xHA (N terminal on insert)
  Cloning method: Restriction Enzyme; 5′ cloning site BamHI (not destroyed); 3′ cloning site AscI (not destroyed)
  Sequencing primers: 5′ ubidir; 3′ SVLrev34
Resource information
  A portion of this plasmid was derived from a plasmid made by: synthetic ERT2
Terms and licenses: Academic/Nonprofit Terms; Industry Terms: Not Available to Industry
Depositor comments: 3HA; ZfEng2b: NP_571115; ERT2: NP_000116; P2A: AIE57569; mCherry: AY678264 (polycistronic mRNA: mCherry cytoplasmic marker of expression) + gCRY:CFP as a marker of transgenesis;
How to cite: pT22UbhaEng2bE4PCh(#272) was a gift from Sophie Vriz (Addgene plasmid # 184086 ; http://n2t.net/addgene:184086 ; RRID:Addgene_184086)
