[The description below was written by a language model from this plasmid's Addgene catalogue record and pLannotate feature annotations shown in this document.]
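Description:
pT22UbhaEng2bE4PCh(#272) is a Tol2 transposon-based zebrafish transgenesis plasmid built on pT22i, a derivative of pT2AL200R150G, and intended for making permanent transgenic lines. It is maintained in E. coli as a high-copy plasmid through a ColE1/pUC-type origin with ampicillin selection (AmpR under its own bla promoter). A fragment of the f1 origin and a T3 promoter remain from the backbone. The short CEN4 and lacI matches in the annotation are only small fragments and are probably incidental hits rather than functional parts. The Tol2 arms and the ubiquitin promoter are not called by the automated feature table, so their presence rests on the catalogue fields.

The payload, cloned between BamHI and AscI, is a single open reading frame driven by the zebrafish ubiquitin (Zf-Ubi) promoter. It encodes wild-type zebrafish Engrailed 2b with an N-terminal 3xHA tag, fused to ERT2, followed by P2A and mCherry, and it ends in an SV40 polyadenylation signal. ERT2 is the human estrogen receptor ligand-binding domain lacking residues 1–281 and carrying G400V, M543A and L544A. It keeps the fusion protein inactive until a suitable ligand is supplied; here that ligand is cyclofen, so Eng2b activity can be switched on at will. The P2A peptide causes mCherry to be released as a separate cytoplasmic protein from the same transcript, marking cells that express the transgene.

A second, oppositely oriented cassette expresses ECFP with its own SV40 poly(A) signal. The depositor describes it as a gamma-crystallin-driven CFP, and it gives the "blue eyes" marker used to identify transgenic carriers. The construct was made for studies of Engrailed function in zebrafish brain patterning.
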