Features (pLannotate 1.2.2; 13 found; start..end, strand, type, name):
      2..129     +  rep_origin     f1 ori (fragment) (sequence partly withheld): f1 bacteriophage origin of replication; arrow indicates direction of (+) strand synthesis
    150..168     -  promoter       T3 promoter: promoter for bacteriophage T3 RNA polymerase
    397..518     -  polyA_signal   SV40 poly(A) signal: SV40 polyadenylation signal
    538..1251    -  CDS            ECFP: ECFP is a basic (constitutively fluorescent) cyan fluorescent protein published in 1996, derived from Aequorea victoria. It has low acid sensitivity.
   5187..5210    -  misc_feature   CEN4 (fragment): S. cerevisiae CEN4 centromere
   5750..6532    +  CDS            eng2b: HME2B_DANRE - Also known as eng-3, eng3, zf-en-1. Experimental evidence at transcript level: Swiss-Prot protein existence level 2. From Danio rerio (Zebrafish) (Brachydanio rerio).
   6584..7516    +  CDS            ERT2: mutated ligand-binding domain of the human estrogen receptor (Feil et al., 1997)
   7601..8308    +  CDS            mCherry: mCherry is a basic (constitutively fluorescent) red fluorescent protein published in 2004, derived from Discosoma sp.. It is reported to be a very rapidly-maturing monomer with low acid sensitivity.
   8331..8460    -  polyA_signal   SV40 poly(A) signal: SV40 polyadenylation signal
   8708..8761    -  CDS            lacI (fragment): lac repressor; lacI; The lac repressor binds to the lac operator to inhibit transcription in E. coli. This inhibition can be relieved by adding lactose or isopropyl-β-D-thiogalactopyranoside (IPTG).
   8944..9532    -  rep_origin     ori: high-copy-number ColE1/pMB1/pBR322/pUC origin of replication
   9703..10563   -  CDS            AmpR: β-lactamase; bla; confers resistance to ampicillin, carbenicillin, and related antibiotics
  10564..10668   -  promoter       AmpR promoter: bla
>Addgene plasmid #184086 | pT22UbhaEng2bE4PCh(#272) | addgene full sequence | sequence record 364007 | Addgene NGS Result
G
[124 nt withheld, positions 2-125]
CGCCCGATACTCCAGCTTTTGTTCCCTTTAGTGAGGGTTAATTGCGCGTTACACAGAGGTGTAAAGTACT
TGAGTAATTTTACTTGATTACTGTACTTAAGTATTATTTTTGGGGATTTTTACTTTACTTGAGTACAATT
AAAAATCAATACTTTTACTTTTACTTAATTACATTTTTTTAGAAAAAAAAGTACTTTTTACTCCTTACAA
TTTTATTTACAGTCAAAAAGTACTTATTTTTTGGAGATCACTTCCTCAGGACCAGACATGATAAGATACA
TTGATGAGTTTGGACAAACCACAACTAGAATGCAGTGAAAAAAATGCTTTATTTGTGAAATTTGTGATGC
TATTGCTTTATTTGTAACCATTATAAGCTGCAATAAACAAGTTGCGTGCGCATTTATTTAAGGTACAGCT
CGTCCATGCCGAGAGTGATCCCGGCGGCGGTCACGAACTCCAGCAGGACCATGTGATCGCGCTTCTCGTT
GGGGTCTTTGCTCAGGGCGGACTGGGTGCTCAGGTAGTGGTTGTCGGGCAGCAGCACGGGGCCGTCGCCG
ATGGGGGTGTTCTGCTGGTAGTGGTCGGCGAGCTGCACGCTGCCGTCCTCGATGTTGTGGCGGATCTTGA
AGTTGGCCTTGATGCCGTTCTTCTGCTTGTCGGCGGTGATATAGACGTTGTGGCTGATGTAGTTGTACTC
CAGCTTGTGCCCCAGGATGTTGCCGTCCTCCTTGAAGTCGATGCCCTTCAGCTCGATGCGGTTCACCAGG
GTGTCGCCCTCGAACTTCACCTCGGCGCGGGTCTTGTAGTTGCCGTCGTCCTTGAAGAAGATGGTGCGCT
CCTGGACGTAGCCTTCGGGCATGGCGGACTTGAAGAAGTCGTGCTGCTTCATGTGGTCGGGGTAGCGGCT
GAAGCACTGCACGCCCCAGGTCAGGGTGGTCACGAGGGTGGGCCAGGGCACGGGCAGCTTGCCGGTGGTG
CAGATGAACTTCAGGGTCAGCTTGCCGTAGGTGGCATCGCCCTCGCCCTCGCCGGACACGCTGAACTTGT
GGCCGTTTACGTCGCCGTCCAGCTCGACCAGGATGGGCACCACCCCGGTGAACAGCTCCTCGCCCTTGCT
CACCATGTCGGCTGGCGACCGGTGGATCATCCCCCGCAAGTCTGACTGAGTGGAAGTTTCAGTTCAATGG
AAGGGAGAAAAGAGCCAGCCTTTATATATGTCATGTATTGCTGCTGTCTGCATGCGATGAACCTAGAGCT
TACTTTTTCTGTCAAGTAAGGCAAAAGCAGAGAACCTTTGTCTTGCATTGTGTTTGATGTTGTGCTGTGA
CAGTCATTTCTTAGTTCATGCTGGTACTTTTGTTCCATAGCTTTACCCAAAGAGTTATCCAGCATTCCCA
GTTATTCCAAAAACTCAATGTCACAAATTTTCCAGTCCATTGCTTAGCAGCGTTGACCCCGGAGACCCTG
ATGTGGTAATTTACAGTGCAATTCAGTTGCTGGTCCAAACACTTTGTAACAGTTTAAAGAATTGTGGTTA
CTAGTAAATCCTTAATTTGGCATCATCTAGGTGTCATTCTTTGCCACTTTTGAATCACACAAATGAACCA
AACAATGGTTAGCTAGCATCAAACATTTACCAAATAATCTCATCAGTGTCACCCCAATGTTTAAGAAGCC
ACATTTTATGTCCCCAGATATATTAATATTATTTTATATATAATTTAAAATAGTAATGTGGTGTTACTGT
ATTTGTCATATAACGCAATATATACAGTATGTCTTTATCTGTATCAATTTTGTGGTCACACCATCAATAA
ACTCCAGTTTAATTATTTAAAATTGGGTAGTGATAACCATATAAAGGAACAGTGGCTAGTTCCATGTTGT
AGCTCCCAACCTGCTTTCAGGTGATCCATGCAGTGTCGTATAAAAAGGTAACAATTTTTAACCTTGGAAA
GCAAGTACACTTAAGGTCCCAGATCTGAAGCTACCCCTAACACACTATTCTACACACAGAAAATGCTCTT
CACTAGGTCGAGACCAGCAAAGTTCTAGAATTTGTCGAAACATTTATGTTATATATTTCCTGAAAAAAAT
TCTGAGTAAGTTCTTAAGTGTTATTGCCAGCAACATAAACAACAGACGGCAAAATGAATAAATGATAACA
AAGCAGTAGGCTTAAATAAACCTAATTTTTATAGGCTGTTCTCTACAACCCTCAAACAGTGATTAGTTTT
GTACTTATAAACTTGCCCTTTCATTCATATTTCAAGAAAATTGGTTCAGAAGATCTGGATATTCTAGCAG
TTGTTCAAGCTCATGGAGGGATCAGTGACCTGATTCCACAATGACTAGGCCTAATCCAGAAATTAGATGA
CTGTCAACATAAAAAGGCACAGCACTCACTAGCTGCCCTATATATTTTATTATATTTTACATATATTATT
TTATTTATTTAGCTCTGAGTGCTGTACTTTCTGGTTAAAGAAAACTGCTTACAACAGCTAACCTGTACTA
CCTCAGGCTCAGGGAATTTGGAACAGGTTTGTCTGGTTTGTTTCTTTAACCATGCATGCTTGTTTTCAAC
TATGGCAACACAGTCACATGGGACATTACAGAAATGATTTGTCGATGACATGCGACTTTTCTTTAATAAA
GCGCAAAGATCCCAAAAAGCAAACTTTTAACAAAAATCATATAATTATATTTTCAATCCAGCTTTGTAGC
AACTTTGTGCTGCTGTTCACTCAGCAACAGATAGTCAGTATAAGGTCAGTGTGTCTCAAAGCAGTGCCAT
CTGTTTCACACATTGCGTTCTATATATAAGTGTGCTGGTTGACACGACACTGTATAAGGCCTAGGCTAAA
ACACAAACAATGTAGAATGACACTGTGTTTTTTTTGTAAACAAATGTTGTTTTTGGTTAAACATCTTTGT
GAAAACATCCTCCTGTCATGTATTTGCTATATTCAAATGTTAAACCCGTGCAGAATAGAACATATACAAA
AAAAAACAACACAACACATTTTTAAACATTATTAAATATCAAGTATTGCTGGCAGTTCTGTTTCTGTTTT
ACAGTACCCTTTGCCACAGTTCTCCGCTTTTCCTGGTCCAGATTCCACAAGTCTGATTCACCAATAGCAA
AGCGAATAAACAACCAAAGCAGCCAATCACTGCTTGTAGACTGTCCTGCGAGACCGGCCCATTCCAGCAC
ATTCTGGAAACTTCCTTTATATGATAATTATAAATACATTTAAATTATTGATACAAAACATGTAATTCCT
AGAACATAACCATAGCAATCATTAGTTTTCAGGGTAATTATGTATTTTTAGGATTTGACTGCGGAAAGAT
CTGGTCATGTGACGTCTCATGAACGTCACGGCCCTGGGTTTCTATAAATACAGTAGGACTCTCGACCATC
GGCAGATTTTTCGAAGAAGAAGATCAGTTTCAGGAGCCGTACTGTTCCGTTTCAACGCAAATATTAACGG
TAAGAGCGAATTTCCTAGTTTGTTTTCATGCCATTCTTTAAAACCATAGCGTATTACTTTAATTATAGTA
AACTTTCGCTTTCTTTATTACAAGAGACGTTTTGTGTTGATTCTCCGCGGACATTTTCGGTCAGACAATC
AGAAAATGACCGCGGAGGACCAGTAACTTGCATTACACGTAAGTTAAATCTTCGTGTATTAAAATGGTTA
GGTTGTTAACGTCAAATAGGTTACCGTGTTTGCGTGTGATCAGGTTGGTTTTGTTAGATTTTTGTCAGTA
TTTTTAATTTATTTGTTTTAGTTTATTTATTTTTTTTGCTGAATCATAGTTTGTGAACAAAGAACCCGGA
TGTTACATACAGTACAGCCGCCATGTTACAGAGAGTTATAACTTAATCATTTTAAAAATAATTTTGCCTT
ACTTTTAGTTTGTCATGTTGAGAAATGAGGAAATGTTAAAATGAGGAAATATCCAATTAATTTAATATAT
CAAAATAATCCATGATTACAATGCACTGAACTGGAGAAAATTAAGATGTTTTCTAGTGTCATGAAACAAA
TGTAAGAGATGTACATTGTAGATGTTTTATGTCAAGAATTGGCTAGTTGATGCAGCATACTGGCGATACT
CAGTTGTAATAACAGTAACGTTACATGTTAATAGACTACTGAGTATGCTGTTCTGTCTATGTATGCTCTG
TAAGCTACGAGAAGGACTTTTTTAAACAGTAAAGGGTGCAATATTTTTACAAATTGAATTAAATAAAGGC
TGTCTATTAAGTAATATGCTTGATATTTTTCTTACTTGATCGGAAATAAGAAAAAATATAAACGTTGTTG
CTCTAAAAATCCTAGTTCAGTTTAGCCAACCACAAATACCTTTTTGTTCCTCCAACAGTTTTTTTTTCTT
CTCTATAATATTTGGCAGTCTATAGTACTCCAAATGTTTCCCCACAGTCTAACTAATTGGTACAGCCAAA
ATCATGACACTTATTGCAATAATAATTTTGGTTCATTGGCATTGTTGATAGCCTGTGCCACTAATATGGT
CGATTGATCATGCTTCAGGAAGAAAACTATATTGTTTGATGTAAGATTATTAAATCTTCACCTGCTTCCA
TTACAAACTATTCCCATCTTATTGAATTCTGGTATGTCTTAAAGGATTAGTTCACTTCCCAAATCAAAAT
TTACTTAGCCTTTTTTCATCCATGATCCCTTTTTTTCATCATTAATGAAGAAATTGTTTTTGAAAAAGTT
TCAAGATTTTTTTCTCTATATTGTGGAGCTTGTTAGTTTAAAATTCCAAAATGCAATATGTGGCTTCAAA
TGGTTCTAAATGATCCCAGTCAAGGAATAACAGTCTTATCTAATGAAACCATTAGACCTTTAAAAATAAA
AAAAATAAAAGTATTTATTTTTAAATGACTGAGTGATTAAGTTGAATTTCAGCGTTTCCTTACTGTGTAG
AAGTCCTTCCTTACTGGCCCCACCCTTTGGTTCTCTGCCAATCTGCTACCTAATGTAATGTTGTGGAACA
TTATTATTCTTTATTTCTTAATTTTTTATTTTTTATTTTAAAACAATGTAAACTGCACAGATGTGCAGTT
TGTTTAAAATGGCCAATGCTTTGGAAATGCATGACATAATTAGATTTCATGATGCACAAAGCCAAATCTC
AGAGCTTGTGCAAAATGAGCTATCATTTCACTAGGTAAGACCCTAAATTTTCATATAGGATCATTTGGAC
AATTTTGCTGCAGGTAAAATGCATTCTATAGTCCACTGTCAGCCATTGTTTTGGATAGTATTTATTTTTC
TCTACAAGTATAGTCAATAGTTTTCTATTATTTTAAAGGTTTGTAACATTTAAGGGTGACCAAATGCAAA
GTAAAATTTCATTTTCGGGTGAACTATCTCGTTTAACATGGGAGAAGTGCAAAACATACATTATTGGCTA
GAACATTGTAGTATTTTTTAAATGGAAATGTGTGATTGCTAATCTTACTTTGAATTTGTTTACAGGGATC
CATGTACCCATACGATGTGCCTGACTATGCTGGCTACCCTTATGACGTTCCAGATTACGCAGGCTATCCT
TACGACGTTCCAGACTACGCTCCCATGGAAGAAAACGATCATAGCAACAGAGATGTGGAGCGCCAGGATT
CGGGCGACGAGTCCAATAGGGCTATTCTTCCTCTGTTGCAGGCTCCTGGAAACGTACTCCCTCACAGAAT
CACCAACTTTTACATCGACAATATTTTAAGACCAGATTTTGGCCGCAGGAAAGAAGGAAGCAGACGCGAC
GAAATTAACATAGTTGAGAGAGAGAACCGCTGTCCATCGGCCCCCGGATCAGGACAGGTAGCTCCAGTAT
CGGGGGAAGGAACATCGAGCCCTCGCGCTGTAAACGCATCTAAAAAAACTGATATTAGCACGGACGAATC
TCTGAAATCCCGTGCAGAGACTGGAGATCAGTGTTTAAGTTCCGATTCGGACTGCTCACAAAGATGCGCT
GCCCAGGCGAAACAGCCTATGCTTTGGCCTGCTTGGGTATATTGCACAAGATATTCAGACAGACCTTCAT
CTGGACCAAGATCACGCAAACCAAAGAAGAAAACCCCAACAAAGGAAGACAAGAGACCGAGAACAGCATT
CACAGCGGAGCAACTACAGAGACTCAAGAATGAGTTCCAGAATAATCGTTACCTGACGGAGCAAAGGAGA
CAAGCCCTGGCCCAGGAACTCGGCCTGAACGAGTCTCAGATCAAAATCTGGTTTCAAAACAAAAGGGCAA
AGATCAAAAAAGCAACGGGGAACAAAAACACACTTGCCGTGCACCTGATGGCACAGGGACTTTACAATCA
CGCCACAGTAACAAAGGACGACAAATCAGACAGTGATGGACTGCCCGGGCCAGAGAACCTGTACTTCCAG
GGGCTCGAGCCCTCTGCCGGAGACATGAGAGCTGCAAACCTTTGGCCGAGCCCGCTGATGATTAAACGCT
CTAAGAAGAACAGCCTGGCCTTGTCCCTGACCGCCGACCAGATGGTCAGTGCCTTGTTGGATGCCGAGCC
CCCCATACTCTATTCCGAGTATGATCCTACCAGACCCTTCAGTGAGGCTTCGATGATGGGCTTACTGACC
AACCTGGCAGACAGGGAGCTGGTTCACATGATTAACTGGGCCAAGAGGGTGCCAGGCTTTGTGGATTTGA
CCCTCCACGATCAGGTCCACCTCCTAGAATGTGCCTGGCTAGAGATCCTGATGATTGGTCTCGTCTGGCG
CAGCATGGAGCACCCAGTGAAGCTACTGTTTGCTCCTAACTTGCTCTTGGACAGGAACCAGGGAAAATGT
GTAGAGGGCATGGTGGAGATTTTCGACATGCTGCTGGCTACATCATCTCGGTTCCGCATGATGAATCTGC
AGGGAGAGGAATTTGTGTGCCTCAAATCTATTATTTTGCTTAATTCTGGAGTTTACACATTTCTGTCCAG
CACCCTGAAGTCTCTGGAGGAAAAGGACCATATCCATCGAGTGCTGGACAAGATCACAGACACTTTGATT
CACCTGATGGCTAAGGCTGGCCTGACCCTGCAGCAGCAGCATCAGAGACTCGCACAGCTTCTCCTGATCC
TCTCCCACATCAGGCACATGAGTAACAAAGGCATGGAGCATCTGTACTCTATGAAGTGCAAGAACGTGGT
GCCCCTCTATGATCTGCTGCTGGAGGCGGCGGACGCTCACCGCCTACATGCGCCCACTAGCCGTGGAGGG
GCATCCGTGGAGGAAACAGACCAAAGCCACTTGGCTACTGCGGGCTCTACTTCATCTCATTCCTTGCAAA
AGTATTACATCACGGGGGAGGCAGAGGGTTTCCCTGCCACAGCACCAGGTTCCGGCAGCGCTACAAACTT
CTCTCTGCTCAAGCAGGCTGGAGATGTGGAAGAAAACCCTGGGCCCGAAGACGGCATGGTGAGCAAGGGC
GAGGAGGATAACATGGCTATCATCAAGGAGTTCATGCGCTTCAAGGTTCACATGGAGGGCTCCGTGAACG
GCCACGAGTTCGAGATCGAGGGCGAGGGCGAGGGCCGCCCCTACGAGGGCACCCAGACCGCCAAGCTGAA
GGTGACAAAGGGCGGCCCCCTGCCCTTCGCCTGGGACATCCTGAGCCCTCAGTTCATGTACGGCTCCAAA
GCCTACGTGAAGCACCCCGCCGACATCCCCGACTACTTGAAGCTGTCTTTCCCAGAGGGCTTCAAGTGGG
AGCGCGTGATGAACTTCGAGGACGGCGGCGTGGTGACAGTGACCCAGGACTCTTCTCTGCAGGACGGCGA
GTTTATCTACAAGGTGAAGCTGCGCGGCACCAACTTCCCCTCCGACGGCCCCGTAATGCAGAAGAAAACT
ATGGGATGGGAGGCTTCTTCCGAGCGGATGTACCCAGAGGACGGAGCCCTGAAGGGCGAGATCAAGCAGA
GGCTGAAGCTGAAGGACGGCGGCCACTACGATGCCGAGGTCAAGACCACCTACAAGGCCAAGAAGCCCGT
GCAACTGCCCGGAGCCTACAACGTCAACATCAAGTTGGACATCACCTCCCACAACGAGGACTACACCATC
GTGGAACAGTACGAACGCGCCGAGGGCCGCCACAGCACCGGCGGCATGGACGAGCTGTACAAGTAAGGCG
CGCCGATATCTACGTAGACATGATAAGATACATTGATGAGTTTGGACAAACCACAACTAGAATGCAGTGA
AAAAAATGCTTTATTTGTGAAATTTGTGATGCTATTGCTTTATTTGTAACCATATTAAGCTGCAATAAAC
AAGTTAACAACAACAATTGCATTCATTTTATGTTTCAGGTTCAGGGGGAGGTGTGGGAGGTTTTTTCCTG
CAGGACTCTAGTCGCGGCCGCTCTTCCGCTAATACTCAAGTACAATTTTAATGGAGTACTTTTTTACTTT
TACTCAAGTAAGATTCTAGCCAGATACTTTTACTTTTAATTGAGTAAAATTTTCCCTAAGTACTTGTACT
TTCACTTGAGTAAAATTTTTGAGTACTTTTTACACCTCTGCCCTGCATTAATGAATCGGCCAACGCGCGG
GGAGAGGCGGTTTGCGTATTGGGCGCTCTTCCGCTTCCTCGCTCACTGACTCGCTGCGCTCGGTCGTTCG
GCTGCGGCGAGCGGTATCAGCTCACTCAAAGGCGGTAATACGGTTATCCACAGAATCAGGGGATAACGCA
GGAAAGAACATGTGAGCAAAAGGCCAGCAAAAGGCCAGGAACCGTAAAAAGGCCGCGTTGCTGGCGTTTT
TCCATAGGCTCCGCCCCCCTGACGAGCATCACAAAAATCGACGCTCAAGTCAGAGGTGGCGAAACCCGAC
AGGACTATAAAGATACCAGGCGTTTCCCCCTGGAAGCTCCCTCGTGCGCTCTCCTGTTCCGACCCTGCCG
CTTACCGGATACCTGTCCGCCTTTCTCCCTTCGGGAAGCGTGGCGCTTTCTCATAGCTCACGCTGTAGGT
ATCTCAGTTCGGTGTAGGTCGTTCGCTCCAAGCTGGGCTGTGTGCACGAACCCCCCGTTCAGCCCGACCG
CTGCGCCTTATCCGGTAACTATCGTCTTGAGTCCAACCCGGTAAGACACGACTTATCGCCACTGGCAGCA
GCCACTGGTAACAGGATTAGCAGAGCGAGGTATGTAGGCGGTGCTACAGAGTTCTTGAAGTGGTGGCCTA
ACTACGGCTACACTAGAAGAACAGTATTTGGTATCTGCGCTCTGCTGAAGCCAGTTACCTTCGGAAAAAG
AGTTGGTAGCTCTTGATCCGGCAAACAAACCACCGCTGGTAGCGGTGGTTTTTTTGTTTGCAAGCAGCAG
ATTACGCGCAGAAAAAAAGGATCTCAAGAAGATCCTTTGATCTTTTCTACGGGGTCTGACGCTCAGTGGA
ACGAAAACTCACGTTAAGGGATTTTGGTCATGAGATTATCAAAAAGGATCTTCACCTAGATCCTTTTAAA
TTAAAAATGAAGTTTTAAATCAATCTAAAGTATATATGAGTAAACTTGGTCTGACAGTTACCAATGCTTA
ATCAGTGAGGCACCTATCTCAGCGATCTGTCTATTTCGTTCATCCATAGTTGCCTGACTCCCCGTCGTGT
AGATAACTACGATACGGGAGGGCTTACCATCTGGCCCCAGTGCTGCAATGATACCGCGAGACCCACGCTC
ACCGGCTCCAGATTTATCAGCAATAAACCAGCCAGCCGGAAGGGCCGAGCGCAGAAGTGGTCCTGCAACT
TTATCCGCCTCCATCCAGTCTATTAATTGTTGCCGGGAAGCTAGAGTAAGTAGTTCGCCAGTTAATAGTT
TGCGCAACGTTGTTGCCATTGCTACAGGCATCGTGGTGTCACGCTCGTCGTTTGGTATGGCTTCATTCAG
CTCCGGTTCCCAACGATCAAGGCGAGTTACATGATCCCCCATGTTGTGCAAAAAAGCGGTTAGCTCCTTC
GGTCCTCCGATCGTTGTCAGAAGTAAGTTGGCCGCAGTGTTATCACTCATGGTTATGGCAGCACTGCATA
ATTCTCTTACTGTCATGCCATCCGTAAGATGCTTTTCTGTGACTGGTGAGTACTCAACCAAGTCATTCTG
AGAATAGTGTATGCGGCGACCGAGTTGCTCTTGCCCGGCGTCAATACGGGATAATACCGCGCCACATAGC
AGAACTTTAAAAGTGCTCATCATTGGAAAACGTTCTTCGGGGCGAAAACTCTCAAGGATCTTACCGCTGT
TGAGATCCAGTTCGATGTAACCCACTCGTGCACCCAACTGATCTTCAGCATCTTTTACTTTCACCAGCGT
TTCTGGGTGAGCAAAAACAGGAAGGCAAAATGCCGCAAAAAAGGGAATAAGGGCGACACGGAAATGTTGA
ATACTCATACTCTTCCTTTTTCAATATTATTGAAGCATTTATCAGGGTTATTGTCTCATGAGCGGATACA
TATTTGAATGTATTTAGAAAAATAAACAAATAGGGGTTCCGCGCACATTTCCCCGAAAAGTGCCACCT
